>Addgene plasmid #120607 | Smp_124000-Cd4-bio-His | addgene full sequence | sequence record 234154 | Addgene NGS Result
GTGATGCGGTTTTGGCAGTACACCAATGGGCGTGGATAGCGGTTTGACTCACGGGGATTTCCAAGTCTCC
ACCCCATTGACGTCAATGGGAGTTTGTTTTGGCACCAAAATCAACGGGACTTTCCAAAATGTCGTAATAA
CCCCGCCCCGTTGACGCAAATGGGCGGTAGGCGTGTACGGTGGGAGGTCTATATAAGCAGAGCTCGTTTA
GTGAACCGTCAGATCCTCACTCTCTTCCGCATCGCTGTCTGCGAGGGCCAGCTGTTGGGCTCGCGGTTGA
GGACAAACTCTTCGCGGTCTTTCCAGTACTCTTGGATCGGAAACCCGTCGGCCTCCGAACGGTACTCCGC
CACCGAGGGACCTGAGCGAGTCCGCATCGACCGGATCGGAAAACCTCTCGAGAAAGGCGTCTAACCAGTC
ACAGTCGCAAGGTAGGCTGAGCACCGTGGCGGGCGGCAGCGGGTGGCGGTCGGGGTTGTTTCTGGCGGAG
GTGCTGCTGATGATGTAATTAAAGTAGGCGGTCTTGAGACGGCGGATGGTCGAGGTGAGGTGTGGCAGGC
TTGAGATCCAGCTGTTGGGGTGAGTACTCCCTCTCAAAAGCGGGCATTACTTCTGCGCTAAGATTGTCAG
TTTCCAAAAACGAGGAGGATTTGATATTCACCTGGCCCGATCTGGCCATACACTTGAGTGACAATGACAT
CCACTTTGCCTTTCTCTCCACAGGTGTCCACTCCCAGGTCCAAGTTTGCCACCATGGAGTTTCAGACCCA
GGTACTCATGTCCCTGCTGCTCTGCATGTCTGGTGCGGCCGCCACAAGCGCCAATAGCAGAACCCACGGC
GCCACCAGCACCAGCACCCATGGCGCCACATCTACCGCCAAGCCTGCCGCCAGCACCCCTCCTAAGGCCG
CTGCCACCTCCACCATCAAGCCCACCGTGACCACCCCCAAGGCCGCAGCCACAAGCACAATCAAACCTAC
AGTGACCACCAAGCCCAGCCCCGCCAAGCCCGCTGCCTCCAATACTGCCAAACCAGCCGCCTCCACCCCC
AAAAAGCCCCACGATGGCGCGCCGTCGACCTCCATCACGGCCTATAAGAGTGAGGGGGAGTCAGCGGAGT
TCTCCTTCCCACTCAACCTTGGAGAGGAAAGCCTGCAGGGAGAGTTGAGATGGAAGGCAGAGAAGGCTCC
TTCTTCCCAGTCCTGGATCACCTTCTCCCTAAAGAACCAAAAGGTGTCTGTGCAGAAGTCTACTAGCAAC
CCCAAGTTCCAGCTGTCCGAAACGCTCCCACTCACCCTTCAGATACCCCAGGTCTCCCTTCAGTTTGCTG
GTTCTGGCAACCTGACCCTGACTCTGGACAGAGGGATACTGTATCAGGAAGTGAACCTGGTGGTGATGAA
AGTGACTCAGCCCGACAGCAACACTTTGACCTGTGAGGTGATGGGACCCACCTCACCCAAGATGAGACTG
ATCTTGAAGCAGGAGAATCAGGAGGCCAGGGTCTCCAGGCAGGAGAAAGTGATTCAAGTGCAGGCCCCTG
AAGCAGGGGTGTGGCAATGTCTACTGAGTGAAGGTGAAGAGGTCAAGATGGACTCCAAGATCCAGGTTTT
ATCCAAAGGGTTGAATTCCGGCAGCCTGCACCACATCCTGGACGCCCAGAAGATGCTGTGGAACCACAGG
GACAGGAACCTGCCTCCTCTGGCCCCTCTGGGCCCCCACCACCATCACCACCATTGAGTCTAGACACGTG
ATTAATTAAGGATCCCCCGACCTCGACCTCTGGCTAATAAAGGAAATTTATTTTCATTGCAATAGTGTGT
TGGAATTTTTTGTGTCTCTCACTCGGAAGGACATATGGGAGGGCAAATCATTTGGTCGAGATCCCTCGGA
GATCTCTAGCTAGAGGATCGATCCCCGCCCCGGACGAACTAAACCTGACTACGACATCTCTGCCCCTTCT
TCGCGGGGCAGTGCATGTAATCCCTTCAGTTGGTTGGTACAACTTGCCAACTGGGCCCTGTTCCACATGT
GACACGGGGGGGGACCAAACACAAAGGGGTTCTCTGACTGTAGTTGACATCCTTATAAATGGATGTGCAC
ATTTGCCAACACTGAGTGGCTTTCATCCTGGAGCAGACTTTGCAGTCTGTGGACTGCAACACAACATTGC
CTTTATGTGTAACTCTTGGCTGAAGCTCTTACACCAATGCTGGGGGACATGTACCTCCCAGGGGCCCAGG
AAGACTACGGGAGGCTACACCAACGTCAATCAGAGGGGCCTGTGTAGCTACCGATAAGCGGACCCTCAAG
AGGGCATTAGCAATAGTGTTTATAAGGCCCCCTTGTTAACCCTAAACGGGTAGCATATGCTTCCCGGGTA
GTAGTATATACTATCCAGACTAACCCTAATTCAATAGCATATGTTACCCAACGGGAAGCATATGCTATCG
AATTAGGGTTAGTAAAAGGGTCCTAAGGAACAGCGATATCTCCCACCCCATGAGCTGTCACGGTTTTATT
TACATGGGGTCAGGATTCCACGAGGGTAGTGAACCATTTTAGTCACAAGGGCAGTGGCTGAAGATCAAGG
AGCGGGCAGTGAACTCTCCTGAATCTTCGCCTGCTTCTTCATTCTCCTTCGTTTAGCTAATAGAATAACT
GCTGAGTTGTGAACAGTAAGGTGTATGTGAGGTGCTCGAAAACAAGGTTTCAGGTGACGCCCCCAGAATA
AAATTTGGACGGGGGGTTCAGTGGTGGCATTGTGCTATGACACCAATATAACCCTCACAAACCCCTTGGG
CAATAAATACTAGTGTAGGAATGAAACATTCTGAATATCTTTAACAATAGAAATCCATGGGGTGGGGACA
AGCCGTAAAGACTGGATGTCCATCTCACACGAATTTATGGCTATGGGCAACACATAATCCTAGTGCAATA
TGATACTGGGGTTATTAAGATGTGTCCCAGGCAGGGACCAAGACAGGTGAACCATGTTGTTACACTCTAT
TTGTAACAAGGGGAAAGAGAGTGGACGCCGACAGCAGCGGACTCCACTGGTTGTCTCTAACACCCCCGAA
AATTAAACGGGGCTCCACGCCAATGGGGCCCATAAACAAAGACAAGTGGCCACTCTTTTTTTTGAAATTG
TGGAGTGGGGGCACGCGTCAGCCCCCACACGCCGCCCTGCGGTTTTGGACTGTAAAATAAGGGTGTAATA
ACTTGGCTGATTGTAACCCCGCTAACCACTGCGGTCAAACCACTTGCCCACAAAACCACTAATGGCACCC
CGGGGAATACCTGCATAAGTAGGTGGGCGGGCCAAGATAGGGGCGCGATTGCTGCGATCTGGAGGACAAA
TTACACACACTTGCGCCTGAGCGCCAAGCACAGGGTTGTTGGTCCTCATATTCACGAGGTCGCTGAGAGC
ACGGTGGGCTAATGTTGCCATGGGTAGCATATACTACCCAAATATCTGGATAGCATATGCTATCCTAATC
TATATCTGGGTAGCATAGGCTATCCTAATCTATATCTGGGTAGCATATGCTATCCTAATCTATATCTGGG
TAGTATATGCTATCCTAATTTATATCTGGGTAGCATAGGCTATCCTAATCTATATCTGGGTAGCATATGC
TATCCTAATCTATATCTGGGTAGTATATGCTATCCTAATCTGTATCCGGGTAGCATATGCTATCCTAATA
GAGATTAGGGTAGTATATGCTATCCTAATTTATATCTGGGTAGCATATACTACCCAAATATCTGGATAGC
ATATGCTATCCTAATCTATATCTGGGTAGCATATGCTATCCTAATCTATATCTGGGTAGCATAGGCTATC
CTAATCTATATCTGGGTAGCATATGCTATCCTAATCTATATCTGGGTAGTATATGCTATCCTAATTTATA
TCTGGGTAGCATAGGCTATCCTAATCTATATCTGGGTAGCATATGCTATCCTAATCTATATCTGGGTAGT
ATATGCTATCCTAATCTGTATCCGGGTAGCATATGCTATCCTCATGATAAGCTGTCAAACATGAGAATTT
TCTTGAAGACGAAAGGGCCTCGTGATACGCCTATTTTTATAGGTTAATGTCATGATAATAATGGTTTCTT
AGACGTCAGGTGGCACTTTTCGGGGAAATGTGCGCGGAACCCCTATTTGTTTATTTTTCTAAATACATTC
AAATATGTATCCGCTCATGAGACAATAACCCTGATAAATGCTTCAATAATATTGAAAAAGGAAGAGTATG
AGTATTCAACATTTCCGTGTCGCCCTTATTCCCTTTTTTGCGGCATTTTGCCTTCCTGTTTTTGCTCACC
CAGAAACGCTGGTGAAAGTAAAAGATGCTGAAGATCAGTTGGGTGCACGAGTGGGTTACATCGAACTGGA
TCTCAACAGCGGTAAGATCCTTGAGAGTTTTCGCCCCGAAGAACGTTTTCCAATGATGAGCACTTTTAAA
GTTCTGCTATGTGGCGCGGTATTATCCCGTGTTGACGCCGGGCAAGAGCAACTCGGTCGCCGCATACACT
ATTCTCAGAATGACTTGGTTGAGTACTCACCAGTCACAGAAAAGCATCTTACGGATGGCATGACAGTAAG
AGAATTATGCAGTGCTGCCATAACCATGAGTGATAACACTGCGGCCAACTTACTTCTGACAACGATCGGA
GGACCGAAGGAGCTAACCGCTTTTTTGCACAACATGGGGGATCATGTAACTCGCCTTGATCGTTGGGAAC
CGGAGCTGAATGAAGCCATACCAAACGACGAGCGTGACACCACGATGCCTGCAGCAATGGCAACAACGTT
GCGCAAACTATTAACTGGCGAACTACTTACTCTAGCTTCCCGGCAACAATTAATAGACTGGATGGAGGCG
GATAAAGTTGCAGGACCACTTCTGCGCTCGGCCCTTCCGGCTGGCTGGTTTATTGCTGATAAATCTGGAG
CCGGTGAGCGTGGGTCTCGCGGTATCATTGCAGCACTGGGGCCAGATGGTAAGCCCTCCCGTATCGTAGT
TATCTACACGACGGGGAGTCAGGCAACTATGGATGAACGAAATAGACAGATCGCTGAGATAGGTGCCTCA
CTGATTAAGCATTGGTAACTGTCAGACCAAGTTTACTCATATATACTTTAGATTGATTTAAAACTTCATT
TTTAATTTAAAAGGATCTAGGTGAAGATCCTTTTTGATAATCTCATGACCAAAATCCCTTAACGTGAGTT
TTCGTTCCACTGAGCGTCAGACCCCGTAGAAAAGATCAAAGGATCTTCTTGAGATCCTTTTTTTCTGCGC
GTAATCTGCTGCTTGCAAACAAAAAAACCACCGCTACCAGCGGTGGTTTGTTTGCCGGATCAAGAGCTAC
CAACTCTTTTTCCGAAGGTAACTGGCTTCAGCAGAGCGCAGATACCAAATACTGTTCTTCTAGTGTAGCC
GTAGTTAGGCCACCACTTCAAGAACTCTGTAGCACCGCCTACATACCTCGCTCTGCTAATCCTGTTACCA
GTGGCTGCTGCCAGTGGCGATAAGTCGTGTCTTACCGGGTTGGACTCAAGACGATAGTTACCGGATAAGG
CGCAGCGGTCGGGCTGAACGGGGGGTTCGTGCACACAGCCCAGCTTGGAGCGAACGACCTACACCGAACT
GAGATACCTACAGCGTGAGCTATGAGAAAGCGCCACGCTTCCCGAAGGGAGAAAGGCGGACAGGTATCCG
GTAAGCGGCAGGGTCGGAACAGGAGAGCGCACGAGGGAGCTTCCAGGGGGAAACGCCTGGTATCTTTATA
GTCCTGTCGGGTTTCGCCACCTCTGACTTGAGCGTCGATTTTTGTGATGCTCGTCAGGGGGGCGGAGCCT
ATGGAAAAACGCCAGCAACGCGGCCTTTTTACGGTTCCTGGCCTTTTGCTGGCCTTTTGCTCACATGTTC
TTTCCTGCGTTATCCCCTGATTCTGTGGATAACCGTATTACCGCCTTTGAGTGAGCTGATACCGCTCGCC
GCAGCCGAACGACCGAGCGCAGCGAGTCAGTGAGCGAGGAAGCGGAAGAGCGCCCAATACGCAAACCGCC
TCTCCCCGCGCGTTGGCCGATTCATTAATGCAGCTGGCACGACAGGTTTCCCGACTGGAAAGCGGGCAGT
GAGCGCAACGCAATTAATGTGAGTTAGCTCACTCATTAGGCACCCCAGGCTTTACACTTTATGCTTCCGG
CTCGTATGTTGTGTGGAATTGTGAGCGGATAACAATTTCACACAGGAAACAGCTATGACCATGATTACGC
CAAGCTCTAGCTAGAGGTCGACCAATTCTCATGTTTGACAGCTTATCATCGCAGATCCGGGCAACGTTGT
TGCCATTGCTGCAGGCGCAGAACTGGTAGGTATGGAAGATCTATACATTGAATCAATATTGGCAATTAGC
CATATTAGTCATTGGTTATATAGCATAAATCAATATTGGCTATTGGCCATTGCATACGTTGTATCTATAT
CATAATATGTACATTTATATTGGCTCATGTCCAATATGACCGCCATGTTGACATTGATTATTGACTAGTT
ATTAATAGTAATCAATTACGGGGTCATTAGTTCATAGCCCATATATGGAGTTCCGCGTTACATAACTTAC
GGTAAATGGCCCGCCTGGCTGACCGCCCAACGACCCCCGCCCATTGACGTCAATAATGACGTATGTTCCC
ATAGTAACGCCAATAGGGACTTTCCATTGACGTCAATGGGTGGAGTATTTACGGTAAACTGCCCACTTGG
CAGTACATCAAGTGTATCATATGCCAAGTCCGCCCCCTATTGACGTCAATGACGGTAAATGGCCCGCCTG
GCATTATGCCCAGTACATGACCTTACGGGACTTTCCTACTTGGCAGTACATCTACGTATTAGTCATCGCT
ATTACCATG
Features (pLannotate 1.2.2; 18 found; start..end, strand, type, name):
      2..201     +  promoter       CMV promoter: human cytomegalovirus (CMV) immediate early promoter
    269..307     +  misc_feature   Ad SA (fragment): adenovirus major late transcript splice acceptor (Friedrich and Soriano, 1991)
    340..549     -  CDS            PTP (fragment): TERM_ADE02 - Experimental evidence at protein level: Swiss-Prot protein existence level 1. Protein covalently bound to the viral DNA that acts as a primer for viral genomic replication by DNA strand displacement. Assembles on the viral origin of replication in an initiation complex with viral polymerase, DBP, host NFIA and host POU2F1/OCT1. During initiation, the polymerase covalently couples the first dCTP with Ser- 580 of pTP. The terminal protein stimulates the template activity over 20 fold compared to protein-free templates. Neo-synthesized viral genomes are linked to two preterminal prot
    580..669     +  intron         chimeric intron (fragment): chimera between introns from adenovirus and immunoglobulin heavy chain genes
    688..734     +  CDS            IgH signal sequence (fragment): signal sequence from the mouse immunoglobulin heavy chain variable region
   1066..1626    +  CDS            Cd4 (fragment): CD4_RAT - Experimental evidence at protein level: Swiss-Prot protein existence level 1. Integral membrane glycoprotein that plays an essential role in the immune response and serves multiple functions in responses against both external and internal offenses. In T-cells, functions primarily as a coreceptor for MHC class II molecule:peptide complex. The antigens presented by class II peptides are derived from extracellular proteins while class I peptides are derived from cytosolic proteins. Interacts simultaneously with the T-cell receptor (TCR) and the MHC class II presented by antigen presenti
   1786..1841    +  polyA_signal   β-globin poly(A) signal: rabbit β-globin polyadenylation signal (Gil and Proudfoot, 1987)
   2355..4036    -  rep_origin     oriP (fragment): Epstein-Barr virus oriP replication origin (Yates et al., 2000)
   4163..4267    +  promoter       AmpR promoter: bla
   4268..5128    +  CDS            AmpR: β-lactamase; bla; confers resistance to ampicillin, carbenicillin, and related antibiotics
   5299..5887    +  rep_origin     ori: high-copy-number ColE1/pMB1/pBR322/pUC origin of replication
   6070..6162    +  CDS            lacI (fragment): lac repressor; lacI; The lac repressor binds to the lac operator to inhibit transcription in E. coli. This inhibition can be relieved by adding lactose or isopropyl-β-D-thiogalactopyranoside (IPTG).
   6175..6196    +  protein_bind   CAP binding site: CAP binding activates transcription in the presence of cAMP. E. coli catabolite activator protein
   6211..6241    +  promoter       lac promoter: promoter for the E. coli lac operon
   6249..6265    +  protein_bind   lac operator: The lac repressor binds to the lac operator to inhibit transcription in E. coli. This inhibition can be relieved by adding lactose or isopropyl-β-D-thiogalactopyranoside (IPTG). lac repressor encoded by lacI
   6335..6351    +  promoter       tet promoter (fragment): E. coli promoter for tetracycline efflux protein gene
   6361..6386    -  CDS            bla(M) (fragment): β-lactamase lacking the signal sequence; bla(M); allows cytosolic expression of β-lactamase
   6560..6939    +  enhancer       CMV enhancer: human cytomegalovirus immediate early enhancer
