[The description below was written by a language model from this plasmid's Addgene catalogue record and pLannotate feature annotations shown in this document.]
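Description:
Smp_124000-Cd4-bio-His is a mammalian expression plasmid built on the pTT3 backbone and designed to produce a recombinant, soluble form of the Schistosoma mansoni protein Smp_124000. It is propagated in E. coli as a high-copy plasmid through a ColE1/pUC-type origin and selected with ampicillin via the β-lactamase gene. The backbone also carries a fragment of the Epstein-Barr virus oriP, which supports episomal maintenance in cells that supply EBNA1 and is a characteristic element of transient-expression vectors of this type. Small lac, tet and bla remnants annotated near the enhancer appear to be backbone leftovers rather than functional parts.

Expression is driven by the CMV immediate-early enhancer and promoter, which span the numbering origin of the circular sequence. These are followed by adenovirus-derived leader and splice sequences and a chimeric intron fragment that favour efficient processing of the transcript; the reverse-strand hit to the adenoviral terminal protein most likely reflects this leader region rather than a genuine coding sequence. A fragment of a mouse immunoglobulin heavy chain signal sequence lies just upstream of the insert region and would direct the product into the secretory pathway. The short parasite insert, about 253 bp and cloned between retained NotI and AscI sites, is not itself annotated but fits the gap between the signal sequence and the tag. It is fused at its C terminus to rat Cd4 domains 3 and 4, followed according to the record by a biotinylation sequence and a 6-His tag, and the unit ends with a rabbit β-globin polyadenylation signal. The plasmid belongs to a library of S. mansoni cell-surface and secreted proteins used to identify early serological markers of infection.
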