Addgene plasmid #120607: Smp_124000-Cd4-bio-His
Purpose: Expression of recombinant S. mansoni protein
Depositing lab: Gavin Wright. Depositing organization: Wellcome Sanger Institute. Publication: A library of cell-surface and secreted proteins from Schistosoma mansoni identifies early serological markers of infection. Cécile Crosnier, Anna V. Protasio, Gabriel Rinaldi, Shona Wilson, Matthew Berriman, Gavin J. Wright. bioRXiv 10.1101/593616.
Backbone
  Vector backbone: pTT3
  Backbone manufacturer: Yves Durocher, NRC
  Backbone size w/o insert (bp): 6686
  Vector type: Mammalian Expression
Growth in bacteria
  Bacterial resistance: Ampicillin, 100 μg/mL
  Growth temperature: 37°C
  Growth strain: DH5alpha
  Copy number: High Copy
Gene/Insert
  Gene/Insert name: Smp_124000
  Species: Schistosoma mansoni
  Insert size (bp): 253
  Entrez Gene: Smp_124000 (a.k.a. Smp_124000)
  Promoter: CMV
  Tag / fusion protein: ratCd4(d3+4)-bio-6His (C terminal on backbone)
  Cloning method: Restriction Enzyme; 5′ cloning site NotI (not destroyed); 3′ cloning site AscI (not destroyed)
Terms and licenses: Academic/Nonprofit Terms; Industry Terms: Not Available to Industry
How to cite: Smp_124000-Cd4-bio-His was a gift from Gavin Wright (Addgene plasmid # 120607 ; http://n2t.net/addgene:120607 ; RRID:Addgene_120607)
